Addgene plasmid #246333: (203-bp-DIAL-minCMV)-mGL-BGH_pKG3654
Purpose: 203-bp DIAL Reporter Plasmid with minCMV expressing mGreenLantern in the presence of ZFa and editable by Cre recombinase
Depositing lab: Kate Galloway. Depositing organization: Massachusetts Institute of Technology. Publication: Programmable promoter editing for precise control of transgene expression. Kabaria SR, Bae Y, Ehmann ME, Lende-Dorn BA, Beitz AM, Peterman EL, Love KS, Ploessl DS, Galloway KE. Nat Biotechnol. 2025 Oct 13. doi: 10.1038/s41587-025-02854-y. PubMed 41083901.
Backbone
  Vector backbone: Galloway Lab pSHIP Backbone
  Backbone manufacturer: Galloway Lab
  Vector type: Mammalian Expression, Synthetic Biology
Growth in bacteria
  Bacterial resistance: Kanamycin, 50 μg/mL
  Growth temperature: 30°C
  Growth strain: NEB Stable
  Copy number: High Copy
Gene/Insert
  Gene/Insert name: mGreenLantern
  Species: Aequorea victoria
  Mutation: none
  Cloning method: Golden Gate
Terms and licenses: Academic/Nonprofit Terms; Industry Terms: Not Available to Industry
Depositor comments: Please visit https://doi.org/10.1101/2024.06.19.599813 for bioRxiv preprint.
How to cite: (203-bp-DIAL-minCMV)-mGL-BGH_pKG3654 was a gift from Kate Galloway (Addgene plasmid # 246333 ; http://n2t.net/addgene:246333 ; RRID:Addgene_246333)
