[The description below was written by a language model from this plasmid's Addgene catalogue record and pLannotate feature annotations shown in this document.]
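Description:
(203-bp-DIAL-minCMV)-mGL-BGH_pKG3654 is a compact (about 3.5 kb) mammalian expression and synthetic-biology reporter plasmid built by Golden Gate assembly in the depositing laboratory's pSHIP backbone. It is propagated in E. coli through a high-copy ColE1/pUC-type origin and selected with kanamycin via an aph(3')-Ia KanR cassette. rrnB T1 and T2 bacterial terminators lie between the origin and the promoter region, where such elements typically insulate a mammalian cassette from read-through transcription from the backbone.

The payload is a single transcription unit: a minimal CMV promoter drives mGreenLantern, a very bright monomeric GFP derivative of Aequorea victoria origin, and the transcript is terminated by the bovine growth hormone polyadenylation signal. A minimal CMV core has little activity on its own, and the record states that expression occurs in the presence of ZFa, a synthetic zinc-finger activator. The binding sites for that activator are not annotated in the feature table, so their number and position are not given, though they presumably lie upstream of the core promoter. Because the plasmid is circular, the two same-orientation loxP sites near the end of the numbering sit immediately upstream of the minimal promoter. They flank a short spacer, which the annotation tool labels only as fragments of a multiple cloning site and an attB1-like sequence, and which corresponds to the "203-bp" element in the name. Cre recombinase would excise this spacer, editing the promoter architecture, presumably by changing the distance between the upstream activator sites and the core promoter. The plasmid serves as a fluorescent readout for this DIAL promoter-editing system, used to set transgene expression levels in mammalian cells.
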