Features (pLannotate 1.2.2; 11 found; start..end, strand, type, name):
      1..39      +  promoter       minimal CMV promoter: human cytomegalovirus (CMV) immediate early promoter
     76..795     +  CDS            mGreenLantern: monomeric GFP derivative that displays exceptionally high brightness in cells (Campbell et al., 2020)
    807..1031    +  polyA_signal   bGH poly(A) signal: bovine growth hormone polyadenylation signal
   1153..1962    +  CDS            KanR: aminoglycoside phosphotransferase; aph(3')-Ia; confers resistance to kanamycin in bacteria or G418 (Geneticin®) in eukaryotes
   2052..2640    +  rep_origin     ori: high-copy-number ColE1/pMB1/pBR322/pUC origin of replication
   2808..2851    -  terminator     rrnB T1 terminator: Escherichia coli rrnB; transcription terminator T1 from the E. coli rrnB gene
   2983..3010    +  terminator     rrnB T2 terminator: transcription terminator T2 from the E. coli rrnB gene
   3209..3242    +  protein_bind   loxP: Cre-mediated recombination occurs in the 8-bp core sequence (GCATACAT). Cre recombinase
   3270..3303    +  misc_feature   MCS (fragment): multiple cloning site
   3305..3324    +  protein_bind   attB1 (fragment): mutant version of attB; recombination site for the Gateway® BP reaction BP Clonase™
   3446..3479    +  protein_bind   loxP: Cre-mediated recombination occurs in the 8-bp core sequence (GCATACAT). Cre recombinase
>Addgene plasmid #246333 | (203-bp-DIAL-minCMV)-mGL-BGH_pKG3654 | addgene full sequence | sequence record 490915 | Addgene NGS Result
GGTAGGCGTGTACGGTGGGAGGCCTATATAAGCAGAGCTTCTACTACCAGAGCTCATCGCTAGCAATGAG
CCACCATGGTGAGCAAGGGCGAGGAGCTGTTCACCGGGGTGGTGCCCATCCTGGTCGAGCTGGACGGCGA
CGTAAACGGCCACAAGTTCAGCGTCCGCGGCGAGGGCGAGGGCGATGCCACCAACGGCAAGCTGACCCTG
AAGTTCATCTGCACCACCGGCAAGCTGCCCGTGCCCTGGCCCACCCTCGTGACCACCTTAGGCTACGGCG
TGGCCTGCTTCGCCCGCTACCCCGACCACATGAAGCAGCACGACTTCTTCAAGTCCGCCATGCCCGAAGG
CTACGTCCAGGAGCGCACCATCTCTTTCAAGGACGACGGTACCTACAAGACCCGCGCCGAGGTGAAGTTC
GAGGGCGACACCCTGGTGAACCGCATCGTGCTGAAGGGCATCGACTTCAAGGAGGACGGCAACATCCTGG
GGCACAAGCTGGAGTACAACTTCAACAGCCACAAGGTCTATATCACGGCCGACAAGCAGAAGAACGGCAT
CAAGGCTAACTTCAAGACCCGCCACAACGTTGAGGACGGCGGCGTGCAGCTCGCCGACCACTACCAGCAG
AACACCCCCATCGGCGACGGCCCCGTGCTGCTGCCCGACAACCACTACCTGAGCCATCAGTCCAAACTGA
GCAAAGACCCCAACGAGAAGCGCGATCACATGGTCCTGAAGGAGAGGGTGACCGCCGCCGGGATTACACA
TGACATGGACGAGCTGTACAAGTAACAACGTTGCACCTGTGCCTTCTAGTTGCCAGCCATCTGTTGTTTG
CCCCTCCCCCGTGCCTTCCTTGACCCTGGAAGGTGCCACTCCCACTGTCCTTTCCTAATAAAATGAGGAA
ATTGCATCGCATTGTCTGAGTAGGTGTCATTCTATTCTGGGGGGTGGGGTGGGGCAGGACAGCAAGGGGG
AGGATTGGGAAGACAATAGCAGGCATGCTGGGGATGCGGTGGGCTCTATGGCGCTCGCTGACTGCAGGTG
CCCGTGTCTCAAAATCTCTGATGTTACATTGCACAAGATAAAAATATATCATCATGAACAATAAAACTGT
CTGCTTACATAAACAGTAATACAAGGGGTGTTATGAGCCATATTCAACGGGAAACGTCGAGGCCGCGATT
AAATTCCAACATGGATGCTGATTTATATGGGTATAAATGGGCTCGCGATAATGTCGGGCAATCAGGTGCG
ACAATCTATCGCTTGTATGGGAAGCCCGATGCGCCAGAGTTGTTTCTGAAACATGGCAAAGGTAGCGTTG
CCAATGATGTTACAGATGAGATGGTCAGACTAAACTGGCTGACGGAATTTATGCCTCTTCCGACCATCAA
GCATTTTATCCGTACTCCTGGTGATGCATGGTTACTCACCACTGCGATCCCCGGAAAAACAGCATTCCAG
GTATTAGAAGAATATCCTGATTCAGGTGAAAATATTGTTGATGCGCTGGCAGTGTTCCTGCGCCGGTTGC
ATTCGATTCCTGTTTGTAATTGTCCTTTTAACAGCGATCGCGTATTTCGTCTAGCTCAGGCGCAATCACG
AATGAATAACGGTTTGGTTGATGCGAGTGATTTTGATGACGAGCGTAATGGCTGGCCTGTTGAACAAGTC
TGGAAAGAAATGCATAAACTTTTGCCATTCTCACCGGATTCAGTCGTCACTCATGGTGATTTCTCACTTG
ATAACCTTATTTTTGACGAGGGGAAATTAATAGGTTGTATTGATGTTGGACGAGTCGGAATCGCAGACCG
ATACCAGGATCTTGCCATCCTATGGAACTGCCTCGGTGAGTTTTCTCCTTCATTACAGAAACGGCTTTTT
CAAAAATATGGTATTGATAATCCTGATATGAATAAATTGCAGTTTCATTTGATGCTCGATGAGTTTTTCT
AATCAGAATTGGTTAATTGGTTGTAACATTATTCAGATTGGGCCCCGTTCCACTGAGCGTCAGACCCCGT
AGAAAAGATCAAAGGATCTTCTTGAGATCCTTTTTTTCTGCGCGTAATCTGCTGCTTGCAAACAAAAAAA
CCACCGCTACCAGCGGTGGTTTGTTTGCCGGATCAAGAGCTACCAACTCTTTTTCCGAAGGTAACTGGCT
TCAGCAGAGCGCAGATACCAAATACTGTTCTTCTAGTGTAGCCGTAGTTAGGCCACCACTTCAAGAACTC
TGTAGCACCGCCTACATACCTCGCTCTGCTAATCCTGTTACCAGTGGCTGCTGCCAGTGGCGATAAGTCG
TGTCTTACCGGGTTGGACTCAAGACGATAGTTACCGGATAAGGCGCAGCGGTCGGGCTGAACGGGGGGTT
CGTGCACACAGCCCAGCTTGGAGCGAACGACCTACACCGAACTGAGATACCTACAGCGTGAGCTATGAGA
AAGCGCCACGCTTCCCGAAGGGAGAAAGGCGGACAGGTATCCGGTAAGCGGCAGGGTCGGAACAGGAGAG
CGCACGAGGGAGCTTCCAGGGGGAAACGCCTGGTATCTTTATAGTCCTGTCGGGTTTCGCCACCTCTGAC
TTGAGCGTCGATTTTTGTGATGCTCGTCAGGGGGGCGGAGCCTATGGAAAAACGCCAGCAACGCGGCCTT
TTTACGGTTCCTGGCCTTTTGCTGGCCTTTTGCTCACATGTTCTTTCCTGCGTTATCCCCTGATTCTGTG
GATAACCGTATTACCGCTAGCATGGATCTCGGGGACGTCTAACTACTAAGCGAGAGTAGGGAACTGCCAG
GCATCAAATAAAACGAAAGGCTCAGTCGGAAGACTGGGCCTTTCGTTTTATCTGTTGTTTGTCGGTGAAC
GCTCTCCTGAGTAGGACAAATCCGCCGGGAGCGGATTTGAACGTTGTGAAGCAACGGCCCGGAGGGTGGC
GGGCAGGACGCCCGCCATAAACTGCCAGGCATCAAACTAAGCAGAAGGCCATCCTGACGGATGGCCTTTT
TGCGTTTCTACAAACTCTTCCTGTTAGTTAGTTACTTAAGCTCGGGCCCACCTGCAGTCTACTTACTCGG
ATCGGGAGATCTGAATTGGAGTGAGGACGTGTAGAGTGAGGACGTGCGGAGTGAGGACGTGTAGAGTGAG
GACGTGCGGAGTGAGGACGTGTAGAGTGAGGACGTGCCCTCCTCTGGATCAAATCCGAATAACTTCGTAT
AGCATACATTATACGAAGTTATCTCGAGTCGCTCGGTACGATTTAAATTGAATTCTGCAGTCGACGGTAC
CGCGGGCCCGGGACTTTGTACAAAAAAGCAGGCTCCACCATGGGAACCAATTCAGTCGACTGGATCCGGT
ACCTCCTACAGCTCCTGGGCAACGTGCTGGTTATTGTGCTGTCTCATCATTTTGGCAAAGAATTGATTAA
TTCGAGCGAACGCGTATAACTTCGTATAGCATACATTATACGAAGTTATCGGATTTGATCTGATCAAGCA
A
