>Addgene plasmid #246333 | (203-bp-DIAL-minCMV)-mGL-BGH_pKG3654 | depositor partial sequence | sequence record 484331 | Promoter (203-bp-DIAL-minCMV)
AGATCTGAATTGGAGTGAGGACGTGTAGAGTGAGGACGTGCGGAGTGAGGACGTGTAGAGTGAGGACGTG
CGGAGTGAGGACGTGTAGAGTGAGGACGTGCCCTCCTCTGGATCAAATCCGAATAACTTCGTATAGCATA
CATTATACGAAGTTATCTCGAGTCGCTCGGTACGATTTAAATTGAATTCTGCAGTCGACGGTACCGCGGG
CCCGGGACTTTGTACAAAAAAGCAGGCTCCACCATGGGAACCAATTCAGTCGACTGGATCCGGTACCTCC
TACAGCTCCTGGGCAACGTGCTGGTTATTGTGCTGTCTCATCATTTTGGCAAAGAATTGATTAATTCGAG
CGAACGCGTATAACTTCGTATAGCATACATTATACGAAGTTATCGGATTTGATCTGATCAAGCAAGGTAG
GCGTGTACGGTGGGAGGCCTATATAAGCAGAGCTTCTACTACCAGAGCTCATCGCTAGC
